>Addgene plasmid #211715 | pFB MBD2a-2-strep (pc1794) | addgene full sequence | sequence record 422692 | Addgene NGS Result
GATGGAGGCGGATAAAGTTGCAGGACCACTTCTGCGCTCGGCCCTTCCGGCTGGCTGGTTTATTGCTGAT
AAATCTGGAGCCGGTGAGCGTGGGTCTCGCGGTATCATTGCAGCACTGGGGCCAGATGGTAAGCCCTCCC
GTATCGTAGTTATCTACACGACGGGGAGTCAGGCAACTATGGATGAACGAAATAGACAGATCGCTGAGAT
AGGTGCCTCACTGATTAAGCATTGGTAACTGTCAGACCAAGTTTACTCATATATACTTTAGATTGATTTA
AAACTTCATTTTTAATTTAAAAGGATCTAGGTGAAGATCCTTTTTGATAATCTCATGACCAAAATCCCTT
AACGTGAGTTTTCGTTCCACTGAGCGTCAGACCCCGTAGAAAAGATCAAAGGATCTTCTTGAGATCCTTT
TTTTCTGCGCGTAATCTGCTGCTTGCAAACAAAAAAACCACCGCTACCAGCGGTGGTTTGTTTGCCGGAT
CAAGAGCTACCAACTCTTTTTCCGAAGGTAACTGGCTTCAGCAGAGCGCAGATACCAAATACTGTTCTTC
TAGTGTAGCCGTAGTTAGGCCACCACTTCAAGAACTCTGTAGCACCGCCTACATACCTCGCTCTGCTAAT
CCTGTTACCAGTGGCTGCTGCCAGTGGCGATAAGTCGTGTCTTACCGGGTTGGACTCAAGACGATAGTTA
CCGGATAAGGCGCAGCGGTCGGGCTGAACGGGGGGTTCGTGCACACAGCCCAGCTTGGAGCGAACGACCT
ACACCGAACTGAGATACCTACAGCGTGAGCTATGAGAAAGCGCCACGCTTCCCGAAGGGAGAAAGGCGGA
CAGGTATCCGGTAAGCGGCAGGGTCGGAACAGGAGAGCGCACGAGGGAGCTTCCAGGGGGAAACGCCTGG
TATCTTTATAGTCCTGTCGGGTTTCGCCACCTCTGACTTGAGCGTCGATTTTTGTGATGCTCGTCAGGGG
GGCGGAGCCTATGGAAAAACGCCAGCAACGCGGCCTTTTTACGGTTCCTGGCCTTTTGCTGGCCTTTTGC
TCACATGTTCTTTCCTGCGTTATCCCCTGATTCTGTGGATAACCGTATTACCGCCTTTGAGTGAGCTGAT
ACCGCTCGCCGCAGCCGAACGACCGAGCGCAGCGAGTCAGTGAGCGAGGAAGCGGAAGAGCGCCTGATGC
GGTATTTTCTCCTTACGCATCTGTGCGGTATTTCACACCGCATAGACCAGCCGCGTAACCTGGCAAAATC
GGTTACGGTTGAGTAATAAATGGATGCCCTGCGTAAGCGGGTGTGGGCGGACAATAAAGTCTTAAACTGA
ACAAAATAGATCTAAACTATGACAATAAAGTCTTAAACTAGACAGAATAGTTGTAAACTGAAATCAGTCC
AGTTATGCTGTGAAAAAGCATACTGGACTTTTGTTATGGCTAAAGCAAACTCTTCATTTTCTGAAGTGCA
AATTGCCCGTCGTATTAAAGAGGGGCGTGGCCAAGGGCATGGTAAAGACTATATTCGCGGCGTTGTGACA
ATTTACCGAACAACTCCGCGGCCGGGAAGCCGATCTCGGCTTGAACGAATTGTTAGGTGGCGGTACTTGG
GTCGATATCAAAGTGCATCACTTCTTCCCGTATGCCCAACTTTGTATAGAGAGCCACTGCGGGATCGTCA
CCGTAATCTGCTTGCACGTAGATCACATAAGCACCAAGCGCGTTGGCCTCATGCTTGAGGAGATTGATGA
GCGCGGTGGCAATGCCCTGCCTCCGGTGCTCGCCGGAGACTGCGAGATCATAGATATAGATCTCACTACG
CGGCTGCTCAAACTTGGGCAGAACGTAAGCCGCGAGAGCGCCAACAACCGCTTCTTGGTCGAAGGCAGCA
AGCGCGATGAATGTCTTACTACGGAGCAAGTTCCCGAGGTAATCGGAGTCCGGCTGATGTTGGGAGTAGG
TGGCTACGTCTCCGAACTCACGACCGAAAAGATCAAGAGCAGCCCGCATGGATTTGACTTGGTCAGGGCC
GAGCCTACATGTGCGAATGATGCCCATACTTGAGCCACCTAACTTTGTTTTAGGGCGACTGCCCTGCTGC
GTAACATCGTTGCTGCTCCATAACATCAAACATCGACCCACGGCGTAACGCGCTTGCTGCTTGGATGCCC
GAGGCATAGACTGTACAAAAAAACAGTCATAACAAGCCATGAAAACCGCCACTGCGCCGTTACCACCGCT
GCGTTCGGTCAAGGTTCTGGACCAGTTGCGTGAGCGCATACGCTACTTGCATTACAGTTTACGAACCGAA
CAGGCTTATGTCAACTGGGTTCGTGCCTTCATCCGTTTCCACGGTGTGCGTCACCCGGCAACCTTGGGCA
GCAGCGAAGTCGAGGCATTTCTGTCCTGGCTGGCGAACGAGCGCAAGGTTTCGGTCTCCACGCATCGTCA
GGCATTGGCGGCCTTGCTGTTCTTCTACGGCAAGGTGCTGTGCACGGATCTGCCCTGGCTTCAGGAGATC
GGAAGACCTCGGCCGTCGCGGCGCTTGCCGGTGGTGCTGACCCCGGATGAAGTGGTTCGCATCCTCGGTT
TTCTGGAAGGCGAGCATCGTTTGTTCGCCCAGGACTCTAGCTATAGTTCTAGTGGTTGGCTACGTATACT
CCGGAATATTAATAGATCATGGAGATAATTAAAATGATAACCATCTCGCAAATAAATAAGTATTTTACTG
TTTTCGTAACAGTTTTGTAATAAAAAAACCTATAAATATTCCGGATTATTCATACCGTCCCACCATCGGG
CGCGGATCCCGGTCCGAAGCGCGCGGAATTCAAAGGCCTACGTCGACGCCATGCGCGCGCACCCGGGGGG
AGGCCGCTGCTGCCCGGAGCAGGAGGAGGGGGAGAGCGCGGCGGGCGGCAGCGGCGCTGGCGGCGACTCC
GCCATAGAGCAGGGGGGCCAGGGCAGCGCGCTCGCTCCGTCCCCGGTGAGCGGCGTGCGCAGGGAAGGCG
CTCGGGGCGGCGGCCGTGGCCGGGGGCGGTGGAAGCAGGCGGCCCGGGGCGGCGGCGTCTGTGGCCGTGG
CCGTGGCCGTGGCCGGGGTCGGGGCCGTGGCCGGGGCCGGGGCCGGGGCCGCGGCCGTCCCCAGAGTGGC
GGCAGCGGCCTTGGCGGCGACGGCGGCGGCGGCGCGGGCGGCTGCGGCGTCGGCAGCGGTGGCGGCGTCG
CCCCCCGGCGGGATCCTGTCCCTTTCCCGTCGGGGAGCTCGGGGCCGGGGCCCAGGGGACCCCGGGCCAC
GGAGAGCGGGAAGAGGATGGACTGCCCGGCCCTCCCCCCCGGATGGAAGAAGGAGGAAGTGATCCGAAAA
TCAGGGCTCAGTGCTGGCAAGAGCGATGTCTACTACTTCAGTCCAAGTGGTAAGAAGTTCAGAAGTAAAC
CTCAGCTGGCAAGATACCTGGGAAATGCTGTTGACCTTAGCAGTTTTGACTTCAGGACCGGCAAGATGAT
GCCTAGTAAATTACAGAAGAACAAGCAGAGACTCCGGAATGACCCCCTCAATCAGAACAAGGGTAAACCA
GACCTGAACACAACATTGCCAATTAGACAAACTGCATCAATTTTCAAGCAACCAGTAACCAAATTCACGA
ACCACCCGAGCAATAAGGTGAAGTCAGACCCCCAGCGGATGAATGAACAACCACGTCAGCTTTTCTGGGA
GAAGAGGCTACAAGGACTTAGCGCATCAGATGTAACAGAACAAATTATAAAAACCATGGAGCTACCTAAA
GGTCTTCAAGGAGTCGGTCCAGGTAGCAATGACGAGACCCTTCTGTCTGCTGTGGCCAGTGCTTTACACA
CAAGCTCTGCGCCCATCACAGGACAAGTCTCTGCTGCCGTGGAAAAGAACCCTGCTGTTTGGCTTAACAC
ATCTCAACCCCTCTGCAAAGCTTTCATTGTTACAGATGAAGACATTAGGAAACAGGAAGAGCGAGTCCAA
CAAGTACGCAAGAAACTGGAGGAGGCACTGATGGCCGACATCCTGTCCCGGGCTGCGGACACGGAGGAAG
TAGACATTGACATGGACGATGGAGATGAGGCGTGCGGCCGCGCCATGTGGAGCCATCCACAATTCGAGAA
GGGTGGCGGGTCGACTGGAGGCGGTTCAGGCGGGGGTTCATGGTCACATCCACAATTCGAGAAGTAACTC
GAGGCATGCGGTACCAAGCTTGTCGAGAAGTACTAGAGGATCATAATCAGCCATACCACATTTGTAGAGG
TTTTACTTGCTTTAAAAAACCTTCCACACCTCCCCCTGAACCTGAAACATAAAATGAATGCAATTGTTGT
TGTTAACTTGTTTATTGCAGCTTATAATGGTTACAAATAAAGCAATAGCATCACAAATTTCACAAATAAA
GCATTTTTTTCACTGCATTCTAGTTGTGGTTTGTCCAAACTCATCAATGTATCTTATCATGTCTGGATCT
GATCACTGCTTGAGCCTAGGAGATCCGAACCAGATAAGTGAAATCTAGTTCCAAACTATTTTGTCATTTT
TAATTTTCGTATTAGCTTACGACGCTACACCCAGTTCCCATCTATTTTGTCACTCTTCCCTAAATAATCC
TTAAAAACTCCATTTCCACCCCTCCCAGTTCCCAACTATTTTGTCCGCCCACAGCGGGGCATTTTTCTTC
CTGTTATGTTTTTAATCAAACATCCTGCCAACTCCATGTGACAAACCGTCATCTTCGGCTACTTTTTCTC
TGTCACAGAATGAAAATTTTTCTGTCATCTCTTCGTTATTAATGTTTGTAATTGACTGAATATCAACGCT
TATTTGCAGCCTGAATGGCGAATGGG
[124 nt withheld, positions 4857-4980]
C
[91 nt withheld, positions 4982-5072]
A
[49 nt withheld, positions 5074-5122]
CCTTTGACGTTGGAGTCCACGTTCTT
[37 nt withheld, positions 5149-5185]
ACCCTATCTCGGTCTATTCTTTTGATTTATAAGGGATTTTGCCGATTTCGGCCTATTGGTTAAAAAATGA
GCTGATTTAACAAAAATTTAACGCGAATTTTAACAAAATATTAACGCTTACAATTTAGGTGGCACTTTTC
GGGGAAATGTGCGCGGAACCCCTATTTGTTTATTTTTCTAAATACATTCAAATATGTATCCGCTCATGAG
ACAATAACCCTGATAAATGCTTCAATAATATTGAAAAAGGAAGAGTATGAGTATTCAACATTTCCGTGTC
GCCCTTATTCCCTTTTTTGCGGCATTTTGCCTTCCTGTTTTTGCTCACCCAGAAACGCTGGTGAAAGTAA
AAGATGCTGAAGATCAGTTGGGTGCACGAGTGGGTTACATCGAACTGGATCTCAACAGCGGTAAGATCCT
TGAGAGTTTTCGCCCCGAAGAACGTTTTCCAATGATGAGCACTTTTAAAGTTCTGCTATGTGGCGCGGTA
TTATCCCGTATTGACGCCGGGCAAGAGCAACTCGGTCGCCGCATACACTATTCTCAGAATGACTTGGTTG
AGTACTCACCAGTCACAGAAAAGCATCTTACGGATGGCATGACAGTAAGAGAATTATGCAGTGCTGCCAT
AACCATGAGTGATAACACTGCGGCCAACTTACTTCTGACAACGATCGGAGGACCGAAGGAGCTAACCGCT
TTTTTGCACAACATGGGGGATCATGTAACTCGCCTTGATCGTTGGGAACCGGAGCTGAATGAAGCCATAC
CAAACGACGAGCGTGACACCACGATGCCTGTAGCAATGGCAACAACGTTGCGCAAACTATTAACTGGCGA
ACTACTTACTCTAGCTTCCCGGCAACAATTAATAGACTG
Features (pLannotate 1.2.2; 15 found; start..end, strand, type, name):
    409..997     +  rep_origin     ori: high-copy-number ColE1/pMB1/pBR322/pUC origin of replication
   1183..1234    -  misc_feature   bom (fragment): basis of mobility region from pBR322
   1302..1526    -  mobile_element Tn7R: mini-Tn7 element (right end of the Tn7 transposon) Tn7
   1593..2126    -  CDS            GmR: gentamycin acetyltransferase; aacC1; confers resistance to gentamycin
   2296..2324    -  promoter       Pc promoter: intI1 (promoter lies within the coding sequence); class 1 integron promoter
   2302..2649    -  CDS            YPR2_ECOLX (fragment): Protein predicted: Swiss-Prot protein existence level 4. From Escherichia coli.
   2676..2767    +  promoter       polyhedrin promoter: polh from Autographa californica; promoter for the baculovirus polyhedrin gene
   2851..4092    +  CDS            MBD2: MBD2_HUMAN - Experimental evidence at protein level: Swiss-Prot protein existence level 1. Binds CpG islands in promoters where the DNA is methylated at position 5 of cytosine within CpG dinucleotides. Binds hemimethylated DNA as well. Recruits histone deacetylases and DNA methyltransferases. Acts as transcriptional repressor and plays a role in gene silencing. Functions as a scaffold protein, targeting GATAD2A and GATAD2B to chromatin to promote repression. May enhance the activation of some unmethylated cAMP-responsive promoters. From Homo sapiens (Human).
   4239..4322    +  CDS            large T antigen (fragment): large T antigen from SV40 (simian virus 40)
   4345..4479    +  polyA_signal   SV40 poly(A) signal: SV40 polyadenylation signal
   4508..4673    -  mobile_element Tn7L: mini-Tn7 element (left end of the Tn7 transposon) Tn7
   4836..4852    +  CDS            lacZα (fragment): LacZα fragment of β-galactosidase; lacZ fragment
   4857..5311    +  rep_origin     f1 ori (sequence partly withheld): f1 bacteriophage origin of replication; arrow indicates direction of (+) strand synthesis
   5337..5441    +  promoter       AmpR promoter: bla
   5442..238     +  CDS            AmpR (across the origin): β-lactamase; bla; confers resistance to ampicillin, carbenicillin, and related antibiotics
