[The description below was written by a language model from this plasmid's Addgene catalogue record and pLannotate feature annotations shown in this document.]
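Description:
pFB MBD2a-2-strep (pc1794) is a baculovirus donor (transfer) plasmid built on the pFastBac1 backbone for producing full-length mouse MBD2, the methyl-CpG binding domain protein 2, in insect cells. In E. coli it is maintained as a high-copy plasmid through a ColE1/pUC-type origin and selected with ampicillin via the β-lactamase gene. An f1 phage origin is also present. The sequenced construct is about 6.1 kb.

The expression cassette lies between the left and right ends of a mini-Tn7 element. Within these Tn7 arms, the strong, very late polyhedrin promoter of Autographa californica nucleopolyhedrovirus drives the MBD2 coding sequence, which was inserted between XhoI and NotI sites and carries a C-terminal 2xStrep tag for affinity capture. An SV40 polyadenylation signal follows. The automated annotation matches the open reading frame to human MBD2, reflecting homology to the closest database entry, whereas the catalogue record gives the species as mouse. The Strep tag itself was not picked up as a separate feature. A gentamicin acetyltransferase gene, expressed from the class 1 integron Pc promoter, sits within the same transposable segment.

In the standard use of this backbone, Tn7 transposition moves the gentamicin marker and the expression cassette together into a baculovirus shuttle genome (bacmid) in a suitable E. coli host. Gentamicin then helps select the recombinants. The resulting bacmid is used to generate recombinant baculovirus that expresses the tagged protein in infected insect cells. The associated work concerns direct homo- and hetero-interactions of MeCP2 and MBD2, consistent with using this construct as a source of purified Strep-tagged MBD2 for binding studies.
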