Addgene plasmid #211715: pFB MBD2a-2-strep (pc1794)
Purpose: Expresses fl. MBD2 2xStrep tagged in insect cells
Depositing lab: Cristina Cardoso. Depositing organization: Technische Universitaet Darmstadt. Publication: Direct homo- and hetero-interactions of MeCP2 and MBD2. Becker A, Allmann L, Hofstatter M, Casa V, Weber P, Lehmkuhl A, Herce HD, Cardoso MC. PLoS One. 2013;8(1):e53730. doi: 10.1371/journal.pone.0053730. Epub 2013 Jan 15. PubMed 23335972.
Backbone
  Vector backbone: pFastBac1
  Backbone size w/o insert (bp): 4772
  Vector type: Insect Expression
  Selectable markers: Gentamicin
Growth in bacteria
  Bacterial resistance: Ampicillin, 100 μg/mL
  Growth temperature: 37°C
  Growth strain: DH5alpha
  Copy number: High Copy
Gene/Insert
  Gene/Insert name: MBD2 (alt name: Mus musculus methyl-CpG binding domain protein 2)
  Species: M. musculus (mouse)
  Promoter: Polyhedrin Promoter
  Tag / fusion protein: 2xStrep (C terminal on insert)
  Cloning method: Restriction Enzyme; 5′ cloning site XhoI (not destroyed); 3′ cloning site NotI (not destroyed)
  Sequencing primers: 5′ AAATGATAACCATCTCGC
Terms and licenses: Academic/Nonprofit Terms; Industry Terms: Not Available to Industry
How to cite: pFB MBD2a-2-strep (pc1794) was a gift from Cristina Cardoso (Addgene plasmid # 211715 ; http://n2t.net/addgene:211715 ; RRID:Addgene_211715)
